Addgene plasmid #139200: pHA843 - hrp-1p::hrp-1HsLCdeltaLC
Purpose: Expresses hrp-1p::hrp-1HsLCdeltaLC::hrp-1 3'UTR
Depositing lab: Anne Hart. Depositing organization: Brown University. Publication: Tyrosine phosphorylation regulates hnRNPA2 granule protein partitioning and reduces neurodegeneration. Ryan VH, Perdikari TM, Naik MT, Saueressig CF, Lins J, Dignon GL, Mittal J, Hart AC, Fawzi NL. EMBO J. 2021 Feb 1;40(3):e105001. doi: 10.15252/embj.2020105001. Epub 2020 Dec 22. PubMed 33349959.
Backbone
  Vector backbone: pBlueScript
  Vector type: Worm Expression
Growth in bacteria
  Bacterial resistance: Ampicillin, 100 μg/mL
  Growth temperature: 37°C
  Growth strain: DH5alpha
  Copy number: High Copy
Gene/Insert
  Gene/Insert name: hrp-1
  Species: C. elegans (nematode)
  Mutation: stop at beginning of last exon
  Entrez Gene: hrp-1 (a.k.a. CELE_F42A6.7)
  Cloning method: Gibson Cloning
Terms and licenses: Academic/Nonprofit Terms; Industry Terms: Not Available to Industry
How to cite: pHA843 - hrp-1p::hrp-1HsLCdeltaLC was a gift from Anne Hart (Addgene plasmid # 139200 ; http://n2t.net/addgene:139200 ; RRID:Addgene_139200)
