[The description below was written by a language model from this plasmid's Addgene catalogue record and pLannotate feature annotations shown in this document.]
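Description:
pHA843 - hrp-1p::hrp-1HsLCdeltaLC is a worm expression plasmid of about 8.9 kb built on a pBluescript backbone by Gibson cloning. In E. coli it is maintained at high copy through the ColE1/pUC-type origin and selected with ampicillin via the β-lactamase gene. The backbone also retains the f1 phage origin, the lac promoter/operator region with lacZα remnants, and the T7 and T3 promoters that flank the split multiple cloning site where the insert sits.

The payload is a genomic-style cassette for C. elegans hrp-1, the nematode hnRNP A-family RNA-binding protein, arranged as hrp-1 promoter, hrp-1 coding region and hrp-1 3'UTR. The feature table detects a fragment of the worm hrp-1 coding sequence followed by a segment matching mammalian hnRNPA2/B1. This fits the "HsLC" part of the name, which suggests a chimera in which the low-complexity domain is replaced by the human hnRNPA2 counterpart, although the record does not spell this out. The recorded mutation is a stop codon placed at the beginning of the last exon. Given the "deltaLC" designation, this would be expected to truncate the protein before the low-complexity region is translated while leaving the downstream sequence in place. The promoter and 3'UTR themselves are not annotated. The short hit labelled as an eft-3 promoter fragment is only about 20 nt long and lies within the upstream region, so it is probably a chance match rather than a functional element.

The associated publication studies hnRNPA2 granule partitioning, tyrosine phosphorylation and neurodegeneration. The construct therefore most likely serves as an LC-deleted control or comparison allele for transgenic worm models, though the record does not state the exact application.
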