Features (pLannotate 1.2.2; 16 found; start..end, strand, type, name):
    161..179     +  promoter       T7 promoter: promoter for bacteriophage T7 RNA polymerase
    188..212     +  misc_feature   MCS (fragment): pBluescript multiple cloning site
   3145..3166    +  promoter       eft-3 promoter (fragment): eft-3; promoter for the C. elegans elongation factor 1α gene (Mitrovich and Anderson, 2000)
   3851..4591    +  CDS            hrp-1 (fragment): ROA1_CAEEL - Also known as rbp-1 From Caenorhabditis elegans.
   4659..4919    +  CDS            Hnrnpa2b1 (fragment): ROA2_MOUSE - Also known as Hnrpa2b1. Experimental evidence at protein level: Swiss-Prot protein existence level 1. Heterogeneous nuclear ribonucleoprotein (hnRNP) that associates with nascent pre-mRNAs, packaging them into hnRNP particles. The hnRNP particle arrangement on nascent hnRNA is non-random and sequence-dependent and serves to condense and stabilize the transcripts and minimize tangling and knotting. Packaging plays a role in various processes such as transcription, pre-mRNA processing, RNA nuclear export, subcellular location, mRNA translation and stability of mature mRNAs. Forms hn
   6140..6211    +  misc_feature   MCS (fragment): pBluescript multiple cloning site
   6224..6242    -  promoter       T3 promoter: promoter for bacteriophage T3 RNA polymerase
   6287..6303    -  protein_bind   lac operator: The lac repressor binds to the lac operator to inhibit transcription in E. coli. This inhibition can be relieved by adding lactose or isopropyl-β-D-thiogalactopyranoside (IPTG). lac repressor encoded by lacI
   6311..6341    -  promoter       lac promoter: promoter for the E. coli lac operon
   6356..6377    -  protein_bind   CAP binding site: CAP binding activates transcription in the presence of cAMP. E. coli catabolite activator protein
   6390..6482    -  CDS            lacI (fragment): lac repressor; lacI; The lac repressor binds to the lac operator to inhibit transcription in E. coli. This inhibition can be relieved by adding lactose or isopropyl-β-D-thiogalactopyranoside (IPTG).
   6665..7253    -  rep_origin     ori: high-copy-number ColE1/pMB1/pBR322/pUC origin of replication
   7424..8284    -  CDS            AmpR: β-lactamase; bla; confers resistance to ampicillin, carbenicillin, and related antibiotics
   8285..8389    -  promoter       AmpR promoter: bla
   8416..8844    +  rep_origin     f1 ori (sequence partly withheld): f1 bacteriophage origin of replication; arrow indicates direction of (+) strand synthesis
   8875..153     -  CDS            lacZα (fragment) (across the origin): LacZα fragment of β-galactosidase; lacZ fragment
>Addgene plasmid #139200 | pHA843 - hrp-1p::hrp-1HsLCdeltaLC | addgene full sequence | sequence record 274648 | Addgene NGS Result
GCCATTCAGGCTGCGCAACTGTTGGGAAGGGCGATCGGTGCGGGCCTCTTCGCTATTACGCCAGCTGGCG
AAAGGGGGATGTGCTGCAAGGCGATTAAGTTGGGTAACGCCAGGGTTTTCCCAGTCACGACGTTGTAAAA
CGACGGCCAGTGAGCGCGCGTAATACGACTCACTATAGGGCGAATTGGAGCTCCACCGCGGTGGCGGCCG
CTTCAATTCTTCGGAGCAGGCGTAGGAGCTGAGCCCATCTTCAATGCCTCCGATTTTCCAAAATTAAACA
CTTTTTCCATGAATTCTTCCATTAATTTGGCAATTGAGCCAAATGAAAAGCCAGAAGAGCCAGATGGAGC
CGGTGTTGGAGTTGGAGCAGACAGAGTTGAACGGAGTTCTGGAGCAGCTGGGGTTGGGGTCGGAGCAGCA
AGAGTTGAACGTGGTTCAGGGTCGGCGAGGAACTGAAAATCTAGGTTTTTTAGGAAAAATTCGCCTAAAA
ACATGCCGAAAAAATTTCCGAATTTTAGACAATTCTGGAAAAAATTGTAGTGAAATTGTCTAAAAATTTT
GGTAAAAGTTTGCAGAAAACTGTCAGAAAATGTTAATTTCTTACGTGTTTCCTTGCTTGGGACACTAGAA
CAGCACCGAATAAGACAAAAAGTACAAAACACAGCTTCATGTTGGAATTTATGCCAGAAAAATAGCTGTA
ACTCGGCTTTTATAGAATAGAATTGGTTCCTGGTGATGCTGGAGTTCTATTAAACATGAGAACAGGAGTA
TGAACCGTGGGAAGTGGTGTTTTGGTTGGAGAGGTGTTCTGCACGGCTCGGCAATTGTGGTGCATCAGTG
TCCACCAAACATCAAGCATAACCTGGATGATAAGGAGACAAGCTTTGGTGCAAAAGTTTTCAAATTTTAA
AGCAATTTTTAGGACTCTTCAAAGCATGAAACTGTTTCTCAAGGTTTCCTTCTACTTCTAACTCCTTCTA
GATGCATCACGGCCTCAAAATGTAAAACCTCAGAAATGGTACCAGAGGTTCAAAAATGCAAATATCAGGG
ACCTGGGCTAGATCTTCTCGTTTCGAGGGCTGGGAAACTGCCCTTCCGTGTGAAAGGGGCAATTGTCAGG
CCTGGAGCATGATATTGATCGGTTTTGTGAGAAGACCAACAAGGTAGCTAATAAATCGATCCTATATTGT
ATTAACACATGTATTTGAATCAGATCTTTCATTTCTCATTGACTCCCTCAAATTTCCAGCAAGAATGGAT
GCTACAATTGTAAGTTTAACCACAAATCATTTTTAATTATACCTGAATTTCTTTTCAGACCAAAACCAGA
AAAGTCGTATTCATATAGTGTTGTTCAAGAGATTGTCAGTTGTATGTGCCTAACAAAAAAAAATCTATGG
CATTCTAAATTTACAATTTCAGCATAGTCGCTCGCCATGTGTCACCACTCTTTCGCCAAACCATCGATTT
GATGGATCCAGGCATTGAGAAAATTCATTTACTCAGTTCTGCCAGTCCGTAGTGTAGTTTTTACCGGATA
TAGAGAATTGAATCTAGAAAACCTGGCTGCCTGGCAAGAAGTCACTGGTAGTAACAGGCTGATGAGGGCA
GCCTTCGGTGAGCTATCCGACGTGATGGGCATGCCGAAACTTAGACTAAGAAAGTTCAGTTTTGATAACA
CATATGGACTGGTTGGGTTATCTGGGAAAGAGAATATGCAATCTGTGGATGACTGCTTCAAGGCTATGAA
CTTACCACATGCGAAGGTGCTTGAAGTGACTGGAATCGACTTTGTGGACAATATTTCGATGGTGAAGTAC
TTTCGCCCAGGTTATCTCGAGAAAATCCGCATGTATTCTTGTTATTGCTCAGCTAGCCAGGAGATGAGTG
AAGAAATTGCAAATCTCGAGCAGTGGAAGCAAGCGAAACATTTTCTGTGCATTGGTGGTAGAATGAACAT
TCCTATTCAAAGATTTTTCCACTTTGACCAGTTCTCCATCGGTCTTCAGACTCTATCAATCGATGATGCT
GTTCAGATAAGAGATGTGAGTTGGTAGTTAAAGTAGCGTTTTGTAATGTATTCTATATTCCAGATTCTCC
TCAGATCGCCCAGCTTCGAGTCAGCAACTATCGATGTTCAACTACTTGAAAAAGAAGCCATTGAGAACGT
CTTTACGCCGAATCACCTATTAATTTATAGAGGAAGAGAGTTCAGACCGGTGGGAACTGATTCCAGTTTT
GTGATCAATATAACAAAAAACAAGCTTGAAATCCACAAGCACAAGGGAGCTAATCCACCACGTCGTAGAG
ACGAACGGCCAATCCACGAGCGTATACGTCAAAGGCAAGATGGATGGTGAAGTTTCAATGGTTGCTCTAA
TACGTTTACATGTCTATCAAACCTTTTTCTGTTACTTAAGTAAATCGTTGTTTCATATTTAACCAGTCTT
ACCTACGGCTGGCATATCGGACGTCCGGCGTCAGAACCTTGTGCGTCTGGTTTTAGATGTTTGAAAATTT
TGGAAAATTATTAAAGTCTATTGATAACCTGTCAAAACCGGACGACCGGACGCCAAATATGACAGCCCTA
GTCTTACCAGTATAATATTTTTATAAACCTAAAACAGGTATGAATATCTCTTTTTTCTGCGCAGCGCTGG
GATGCTTCTGTTTCAGAAAAATCACATGGTATAAAAAATTTCCAAATTACAGTAGTCCTACCGTAATCCT
GCATTATCCCACTACTGTATGTACCTTGACATTATTTTTCCTCGCCCAACTCCCAGCCCAATATATCTCT
TCAACAGCTAAGAACTACATTTTTCCTAAACTACAGTAAACCAACAGTATCCCTACAGTACCACATTAAT
TATAAATTAAAACATTATTTTTCATAAGAAATCGTGAGAATTTCGAGAAAAATAAAGGATTCAAAGATTA
TTTGAACGTTTTTTTCGTGAAAAAATGTCAAAGAAATCAAAATGTTCATCTTCCTTGTGAAAAATCCGAA
AAGCCATTATAAACTAGTTGATTTTCATAAAAATTTGTAGAAATATTTTTCTTAAAATTTGTAGAAGAAT
TTTAACGTTTTTTAAACAAAAATTCCAAAATTGGAATTTGGTATTGAAAATACTTTTTAAAAGTTATTTT
TTTAATTTGTAAAAATTTAACTAAATTCAAAAAATAAAGTTTCCCTCCTTTTTTTCTTAAAGGCACACAC
ATTTATCGACTCGGGTCTCGCCGCGAACAGACGCGACGCGACGCGGTTAGGAATGCGGCGCGTCGCGTGT
AACCCTTTTCTCTGTGGTTTTCGAGAGCATTCTCTCTCGGTTTTCGTCACAAAAAGGTATGTTTTACAGG
TTTTCCGCGCACTGTTTTCGCGTAATTCTTCATTTTAATTCAGATAATCTAATTGTTGTGTAGTTTTAGC
TCGAATTTATCCGTAATCTTTGATTAAATACGAATAAAACTCGCTAAAATAGTCTTATTTCTCAGATATT
TATCGATTTGTTATTTTCCACGAATAGTCTACTCGTGCATGGCGTCTATATTTAACTTAATAATCTATTT
TTAGATTTATCTTTACTCTAACTTGTACCTATTTCAGTGATCAACACCTCTGTCACTCTTTGTGAGTAAT
AGCGTTCGATAGGTAGTTACACCGTGAAACTAGCCTGTCTATTTCCTACTTCATAAGCTAAGAACTACTT
GTTAGCACAATCCGATCGACTACTAAGAACTAGATCATGACGGACGTGGAAATCAAGGCTGAGGTTACGT
TTGTTCACTTGCTTTTAGGGTGTAGGCCACCTGATTTGGGTCCCGATCATTTAATTATCGATTTTATTTT
CAGAATGGAAGCGGAGATGCCTCGCTCGAGCCAGAGAACCTTCGAAAGATTTTCGTTGGAGGACTCACGT
CAAACACCACCGATGACCTGATGCGAGAGTTCTACTCACAATTCGGAGAAATCACTGATATCATCGTCAT
GAGAGATCCAACTACCAAGAGATCCCGCGGATTCGGATTTGTCACCTTCTCTGGCAAAACTGAAGTCGAT
GCTGCCATGAAACAACGCCCGCACATCATCGACGGAAAGACCGTGGACCCGAAGCGTGCCGTGCCACGTG
ATGATAAGAACCGCTCCGAGTCGAATGTCTCCACCAAACGCCTGTACGTCAGCGGAGTTCGTGAGGATCA
CACCGAGGACATGCTCACCGAGTATTTCACAAAGTATGGAACCGTCACCAAATCCGAGATTATTCTCGAC
AAAGCCACCCAAAAGCCAAGAGGCTTCGGATTCGTCACCTTCGATGATCATGACTCTGTGGATCAATGCG
TTCTTCAAAAATCCCATATGGTCAACGGACACAGATGTGACGTGCGCAAAGGACTCTCCAAGGACGAGAT
GAGCAAGGCTCAGATGAACCGCGATCGTGAAACCCGTGGCGGAAGATCTCGCGATGGACAGCGTGGCGGT
TACAATGGCGGTGGTGGTGGCGGCGGCGGCTGGGGAGGACCAGCTCAACGCGGCGGTCCAGGAGCATATG
GTGGACCAGGAGGTGGCGGCCAAGGAGGATATGGCGGAGGTAGTTGGATTCTGGCTTGTGAATTCTCGAT
TCTAATATTATTAACTTTCAGATTAATGAGGAGGAAGAGGAGGATATGGTGGTGGAGGACCTGGATATGG
CAACCAGGGTGGGGGCTACGGAGGTGGTTATGACAACTATGGAGGAGGAAATTATGGAAGTGGAAATTAC
AATGATTTTGGAAATTATAACCAGCAACCTTCTAACTACGGTCCAATGAAGAGTGGAAACTTTGGTGGTA
GCAGGAACATGGGGGGACCATATGGTGGAGGAAACTATGGTCCAGGAGGCAGTGGAGGAAGTGGGGGTTA
TGGTGGGAGGAGCCGATACTAAATTAATTCCTTAAGCCCCTCTAAGTGTCCAACGTGTCTGAGCTTCCCG
TGCTCTCTCCTCTGTATCGATCTTCTCAACCATTTTTGCTCTGCTATCTCATCAAAATCTTCTGTACTTT
TTCTTGTTGCCTTTCTCCAGAAAGTTTCGTTTATTATTCAATTTTTTACCCTGTCTTTTTTATATAATTT
ATTTCTAAATTCGCACAGTTGACATCCATTCAACTAGAGAATGAATGCAGAGTTTGACACCAAATTGGCT
TAATTTTCAAGCTGTTTTTAACCAAAATAATAAAAAAGTCTCAACTTTACAAAAATGTTTATCTGGATCT
GGACGACAGCGAGCTGAGAAATTGATATATTTTCAGAGTAAAAACTAAAAATGTCTGGAATTTTTGGAGT
CATTGTCTCAGGGAGGACGCCGATCGAAGTGGTGCCGGTCTCCGATACGGAGTTCACCTGCGAAATTGTA
AACGCTGACGCGATAAACCACGTGGTGGTCTTCCTTACCGGAGCTCAACCGTTTCCGGACGGAATTGGTG
GCTCTGGTGATCATTTTCAGAATTTTCCGCCCAAAAAAACCCAATTTATTTCAGTTTACATCAGATGGCC
CACCCAAGACGGCGGAAATTGGCATTATTTGGGATTTATTTGCAACGAGAAGCCCAGCGCGATTTATAAA
GTTGCTCAGGTGTGCATTTTTGATGGAAAAATGAAAGAAAACCACCGAAATTTCGATGTTTCTCTGTCGA
TTTTTTTTATTTAAAAACTTAGAAATACTCTCAATTTCGCATTTTTCACCAAAAAAAAGAATCTCAACTG
GTTTTTCACATAGCTTAATTTTTGAAGAAAAATCTCAACAAAACCCAGTTTTAAGTTTCAAATTCTCAAA
AATTGATCTTTTTTTTCCCTTAAAAATCCAGTTTTTAGCTCCAAATTGTCATAATTTTCCAGAAAAATTT
AGTTTTCGAGCTAACAACATTAAAATTTCACAGAAAATCTGAATTTCAGCCTTAGAGATCCAAATTTTTC
GGCTGAAAATCACAATTTTTCCATTTTTCAGCTCCACAAATCCGACGCTTCTCACTCGTTTTCCCAATTT
GACAATCAAATGCAACTATATTCCAGTGGATCAGCTCAAATTGGAATTAATGCTGAAAGTTTATCTGATA
TCACTGGACGGCAGGCAGCTGATGGGACACAGGCTAGCCAGCAGGTGAAGGATCCCCCGGGCTGCAGGAA
TTCGATATCAAGCTTATCGATACCGTCGACCTCGAGGGGGGGCCCGGTACCCAGCTTTTGTTCCCTTTAG
TGAGGGTTAATTGCGCGCTTGGCGTAATCATGGTCATAGCTGTTTCCTGTGTGAAATTGTTATCCGCTCA
CAATTCCACACAACATACGAGCCGGAAGCATAAAGTGTAAAGCCTGGGGTGCCTAATGAGTGAGCTAACT
CACATTAATTGCGTTGCGCTCACTGCCCGCTTTCCAGTCGGGAAACCTGTCGTGCCAGCTGCATTAATGA
ATCGGCCAACGCGCGGGGAGAGGCGGTTTGCGTATTGGGCGCTCTTCCGCTTCCTCGCTCACTGACTCGC
TGCGCTCGGTCGTTCGGCTGCGGCGAGCGGTATCAGCTCACTCAAAGGCGGTAATACGGTTATCCACAGA
ATCAGGGGATAACGCAGGAAAGAACATGTGAGCAAAAGGCCAGCAAAAGGCCAGGAACCGTAAAAAGGCC
GCGTTGCTGGCGTTTTTCCATAGGCTCCGCCCCCCTGACGAGCATCACAAAAATCGACGCTCAAGTCAGA
GGTGGCGAAACCCGACAGGACTATAAAGATACCAGGCGTTTCCCCCTGGAAGCTCCCTCGTGCGCTCTCC
TGTTCCGACCCTGCCGCTTACCGGATACCTGTCCGCCTTTCTCCCTTCGGGAAGCGTGGCGCTTTCTCAT
AGCTCACGCTGTAGGTATCTCAGTTCGGTGTAGGTCGTTCGCTCCAAGCTGGGCTGTGTGCACGAACCCC
CCGTTCAGCCCGACCGCTGCGCCTTATCCGGTAACTATCGTCTTGAGTCCAACCCGGTAAGACACGACTT
ATCGCCACTGGCAGCAGCCACTGGTAACAGGATTAGCAGAGCGAGGTATGTAGGCGGTGCTACAGAGTTC
TTGAAGTGGTGGCCTAACTACGGCTACACTAGAAGAACAGTATTTGGTATCTGCGCTCTGCTGAAGCCAG
TTACCTTCGGAAAAAGAGTTGGTAGCTCTTGATCCGGCAAACAAACCACCGCTGGTAGCGGTGGTTTTTT
TGTTTGCAAGCAGCAGATTACGCGCAGAAAAAAAGGATCTCAAGAAGATCCTTTGATCTTTTCTACGGGG
TCTGACGCTCAGTGGAACGAAAACTCACGTTAAGGGATTTTGGTCATGAGATTATCAAAAAGGATCTTCA
CCTAGATCCTTTTAAATTAAAAATGAAGTTTTAAATCAATCTAAAGTATATATGAGTAAACTTGGTCTGA
CAGTTACCAATGCTTAATCAGTGAGGCACCTATCTCAGCGATCTGTCTATTTCGTTCATCCATAGTTGCC
TGACTCCCCGTCGTGTAGATAACTACGATACGGGAGGGCTTACCATCTGGCCCCAGTGCTGCAATGATAC
CGCGAGACCCACGCTCACCGGCTCCAGATTTATCAGCAATAAACCAGCCAGCCGGAAGGGCCGAGCGCAG
AAGTGGTCCTGCAACTTTATCCGCCTCCATCCAGTCTATTAATTGTTGCCGGGAAGCTAGAGTAAGTAGT
TCGCCAGTTAATAGTTTGCGCAACGTTGTTGCCATTGCTACAGGCATCGTGGTGTCACGCTCGTCGTTTG
GTATGGCTTCATTCAGCTCCGGTTCCCAACGATCAAGGCGAGTTACATGATCCCCCATGTTGTGCAAAAA
AGCGGTTAGCTCCTTCGGTCCTCCGATCGTTGTCAGAAGTAAGTTGGCCGCAGTGTTATCACTCATGGTT
ATGGCAGCACTGCATAATTCTCTTACTGTCATGCCATCCGTAAGATGCTTTTCTGTGACTGGTGAGTACT
CAACCAAGTCATTCTGAGAATAGTGTATGCGGCGACCGAGTTGCTCTTGCCCGGCGTCAATACGGGATAA
TACCGCGCCACATAGCAGAACTTTAAAAGTGCTCATCATTGGAAAACGTTCTTCGGGGCGAAAACTCTCA
AGGATCTTACCGCTGTTGAGATCCAGTTCGATGTAACCCACTCGTGCACCCAACTGATCTTCAGCATCTT
TTACTTTCACCAGCGTTTCTGGGTGAGCAAAAACAGGAAGGCAAAATGCCGCAAAAAAGGGAATAAGGGC
GACACGGAAATGTTGAATACTCATACTCTTCCTTTTTCAATATTATTGAAGCATTTATCAGGGTTATTGT
CTCATGAGCGGATACATATTTGAATGTATTTAGAAAAATAAACAAATAGGGGTTCCGCGCACATTTCCCC
GAAAAGTGCCACCTG
[124 nt withheld, positions 8416-8539]
C
[91 nt withheld, positions 8541-8631]
A
[49 nt withheld, positions 8633-8681]
CCTTTGACGTTGGAGTCCACGTTCTTT
[37 nt withheld, positions 8709-8745]
ACCCTATCTCGGTCTATTCTTTTGATTTATAAGGGATTTTGCCGATTTCGGCCTATTGGTTAAAAAATGA
GCTGATTTAACAAAAATTTAACGCGAATTTTAACAAAATATTAACGCTTACAATTTCCATTC
